>Addgene plasmid #123768 | MTK3a_016 | addgene full sequence | sequence record 249055 | Addgene NGS Result
GTGAGTTTTCGTTCCACTGAGCGTCAGACCCCGTAGAAAAGATCAAAGGATCTTCTTGAGATCCTTTTTT
TCTGCGCGTAATCTGCTGCTTGCAAACAAAAAAACCACCGCTACCAGCGGTGGTTTGTTTGCCGGATCAA
GAGCTACCAACTCTTTTTCCGAAGGTAACTGGCTTCAGCAGAGCGCAGATACCAAATACTGTTCTTCTAG
TGTAGCCGTAGTTAGGCCACCACTTCAAGAACTCTGTAGCACCGCCTACATACCTCGCTCTGCTAATCCT
GTTACCAGTGGCTGCTGCCAGTGGCGATAAGTCGTGTCTTACCGGGTTGGACTCAAGACGATAGTTACCG
GATAAGGCGCAGCGGTCGGGCTGAACGGGGGGTTCGTGCACACAGCCCAGCTTGGAGCGAACGACCTACA
CCGAACTGAGATACCTACAGCGTGAGCTATGAGAAAGCGCCACGCTTCCCGAAGGGAGAAAGGCGGACAG
GTATCCGGTAAGCGGCAGGGTCGGAACAGGAGAGCGCACGAGGGAGCTTCCAGGGGGAAACGCCTGGTAT
CTTTATAGTCCTGTCGGGTTTCGCCACCTCTGACTTGAGCGTCGATTTTTGTGATGCTCGTCAGGGGGGC
GGAGCCTATGGAAAAACGCCAGCAACGCGGCCTTTTTACGGTTCCTGGCCTTTTGCTGGCCTTTTGCTCA
CATGTTCTTTCCTGCGTTATCCCCTGATTCTGTGGATAACCGTAGTCGGTCTCATATGACGCGTGTGCCT
TTGTATGGTTTTACTTCGATTTGTGGAAGAAGACCTGAGATGGAAGCTGCTGTTTCGACTATACCAAGAT
TCCTTCAATCTTCCTCTGGTTCGATGTTAGATGGTCGGTTTGATCCTCAATCCGCCGCTCATTTCTTCGG
TGTTTACGACGGCCATGGCGGTTCTCAGGTAGCGAACTATTGTAGAGAGAGGATGCATTTGGCTTTGGCG
GAGGAGATAGCTAAGGAGAAACCGATGCTCTGCGATGGTGATACGTGGCTGGAGAAGTGGAAGAAAGCTC
TTTTCAACTCGTTCCTGAGAGTTGACTCGGAGATTGAGTCAGTTGCGCCGGAAACGGTTGGGTCAACGTC
GGTGGTTGCCGTTGTTTTCCCATCTCACATCTTCGTCGCTAACTGCGGTGACTCTAGAGCCGTTCTTTGC
CGCGGCAAAACTGCACTTCCATTATCCGTTGACCATAAACCGGATAGAGAAGATGAAGCTGCGAGGATTG
AAGCCGCAGGAGGGAAAGTGATTCAGTGGAATGGAGCTCGTGTTTTCGGTGTTCTCGCCATGTCGAGATC
CATTGGCGATAGATACTTGAAACCATCCATCATTCCTGATCCGGAAGTGACGGCTGTGAAGAGAGTAAAA
GAAGATGATTGTCTGATTTTGGCGAGTGACGGGGTTTGGGATGTAATGACGGATGAAGAAGCGTGTGAGA
TGGCAAGGAAGCGGATTCTCTTGTGGCACAAGAAAAACGCGGTGGCTGGGGATGCATCGTTGCTCGCGGA
TGAGCGGAGAAAGGAAGGGAAAGATCCTGCGGCGATGTCCGCGGCTGAGTATTTGTCAAAGCTGGCGATA
CAGAGAGGAAGCAAAGACAACATAAGTGTGGTGGTGGTTGATTTGAAGGGTTCTTGAGACCAGACCAATA
AAAAACGCCCGGCGGCAACCGAGCGTTCTGAACAAATCCAGATGGAGTTCTGAGGTCATTACTGGATCTA
TCAACAGGAGTCCAAGCGAGCTCGATATCAAATTACGCCCCGCCCTGCCACTCATCGCAGTACTGTTGTA
ATTCATTAAGCATTCTGCCGACATGGAAGCCATCACAAACGGCATGATGAACCTGAATCGCCAGCGGCAT
CAGCACCTTGTCGCCTTGCGTATAATATTTGCCCATGGTGAAAACGGGGGCGAAGAAGTTGTCCATATTG
GCCACGTTTAAATCAAAACTGGTGAAACTCACCCAGGGATTGGCTGAAACGAAAAACATATTCTCAATAA
ACCCTTTAGGGAAATAGGCCAGGTTTTCACCGTAACACGCCACATCTTGCGAATATATGTGTAGAAACTG
CCGGAAATCGTCGTGGTATTCACTCCAGAGCGATGAAAACGTTTCAGTTTGCTCATGGAAAACGGTGTAA
CAAGGGTGAACACTATCCCATATCACCAGCTCACCGTCTTTCATTGCCATACGAAATTCCGGATGAGCAT
TCATCAGGCGGGCAAGAATGTGAATAAAGGCCGGATAAAACTTGTGCTTATTTTTCTTTACGGTCTTTAA
AAAGGCCGTAATATCCAGCTGAACGGTCTGGTTATAGGTACATTGAGCAACTGACTGAAATGCCTCAAAA
TGTTCTTTACGATGCCATTGGGATATATCAACGGTGGTATATCCAGTGATTTTTTTCTCCATTTTAGCTT
CCTTAGCTCCTGAAAATCTCGATAACTCAAAAAATACGCCCGGTAGTGATCTTATTTCATTATGGTGAAA
GTTGGAACCTCTTACGTGCCCGATCAATCATGACCAAAATCCCTTAAC
Features (pLannotate 1.2.2; 5 found; start..end, strand, type, name):
     56..644     +  rep_origin     ori: high-copy-number ColE1/pMB1/pBR322/pUC origin of replication
    735..1658    +  CDS            ABI1 (fragment): P2C56_ARATH - Experimental evidence at protein level: Swiss-Prot protein existence level 1. Key component and repressor of the abscisic acid (ABA) signaling pathway that regulates numerous ABA responses, such as stomatal closure, osmotic water permeability of the plasma membrane (Pos), drought-induced resistance and rhizogenesis, response to glucose, high light stress, seed germination and inhibition of vegetative growth. During the stomatal closure regulation, modulates the inward calcium-channel permeability as well as the actin reorganization in guard cells in response to ABA. Involved in t
   1678..1712    -  terminator     lambda t0 terminator: minimal transcription terminator from phage lambda (Scholtissek and Grosse, 1987)
   1786..2442    -  CDS            cat: CAT_ECOLX - Experimental evidence at protein level: Swiss-Prot protein existence level 1. This enzyme is an effector of chloramphenicol resistance in bacteria. From Escherichia coli. This protein is used as a marker in many commonly used cloning vectors, such as pACYC184.
   2443..2540    -  promoter       cat promoter: promoter of the E. coli cat gene encoding chloramphenicol acetyltransferase
