[The description below was written by a language model from this plasmid's Addgene catalogue record and pLannotate feature annotations shown in this document.]
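Description:
MTK3a_016 is a small (about 2.6 kb) part-storage plasmid from the Mammalian Toolkit (MTK), a hierarchical modular cloning system for assembling genetic circuits for mammalian cells. It is built on the MTK0_027 part-entry backbone and is propagated in E. coli through a high-copy ColE1/pUC-type origin. Selection is with chloramphenicol, conferred by a cat gene driven by its native promoter, and a minimal lambda t0 terminator lies just downstream of that resistance cassette. Although it is catalogued as a mammalian expression vector, the annotated features show no mammalian promoter, polyadenylation signal or mammalian selection marker. The plasmid therefore functions as a source of a coding part rather than as an expression construct in its own right.

The payload is ABI, annotated as a fragment of Arabidopsis thaliana ABI1 (abscisic acid insensitive 1), a protein phosphatase 2C that acts as a repressor of abscisic acid signalling. The record lists the insert species as synthetic. The fragment was inserted using BsmBI sites that were destroyed during cloning, which is typical of Golden Gate-style part domestication. It is formatted as a Type 3a part, the position reserved in the MTK scheme for N-terminal coding sequences, so it is meant to be fused in frame upstream of a further coding part and combined with separate promoter and terminator parts to form a full transcriptional unit. The record does not state a specific application. ABI1 fragments of this kind are commonly used as one half of an abscisic acid-inducible dimerization pair, which would allow chemically controlled protein association in engineered mammalian circuits.
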