Addgene plasmid #123768: MTK3a_016
Purpose: Encodes Absisic acid insensitive 1 as a Type 3a part to be used in the MTK system
Depositing lab: Hana El-Samad. Depositing organization: University of California, San Francisco (UCSF). Publication: A Toolkit for Rapid Modular Construction of Biological Circuits in Mammalian Cells. Fonseca JP, Bonny AR, Kumar GR, Ng AH, Town J, Wu QC, Aslankoohi E, Chen SY, Dods G, Harrigan P, Osimiri LC, Kistler AL, El-Samad H. ACS Synth Biol. 2019 Nov 15;8(11):2593-2606. doi: 10.1021/acssynbio.9b00322. Epub 2019 Nov 5. PubMed 31686495.
Backbone
  Vector backbone: MTK0_027
  Vector type: Mammalian Expression
Growth in bacteria
  Bacterial resistance: Chloramphenicol, 25 μg/mL
  Growth temperature: 37°C
  Growth strain: DH5alpha
  Copy number: Unknown
Gene/Insert
  Gene/Insert name: ABI
  Species: Synthetic
  Cloning method: Restriction Enzyme; 5′ cloning site BsmBI (destroyed during cloning); 3′ cloning site BsmBI (destroyed during cloning)
Terms and licenses: Academic/Nonprofit Terms; Industry Terms: Not Available to Industry
Depositor comments: Type 3a parts are used for N-terminal coding sequences in the MTK system. Part sequence is from https://doi.org/10.1038/nmeth.4042 Please visit https://www.biorxiv.org/content/10.1101/506188v2 for BioRxiv preprint
How to cite: MTK3a_016 was a gift from Hana El-Samad (Addgene plasmid # 123768 ; http://n2t.net/addgene:123768 ; RRID:Addgene_123768)
